Addgene plasmid #20299: pAAV-EF1a-double floxed-mCherry-WPRE-HGHpA
Purpose: Cre-activated AAV expression of mCherry
Depositing lab: Karl Deisseroth.
Backbone
  Vector backbone: pAAV
  Backbone manufacturer: Stratagene
  Backbone size w/o insert (bp): 5604
  Vector type: Mammalian Expression, AAV
Growth in bacteria
  Bacterial resistance: Ampicillin, 100 μg/mL
  Growth temperature: 37°C
  Growth strain: Stbl3
  Copy number: High Copy
Gene/Insert
  Gene/Insert name: mCherry
  Insert size (bp): 711
  Cloning method: Restriction Enzyme; 5′ cloning site AscI (not destroyed); 3′ cloning site NheI (not destroyed)
  Sequencing primers: 5′ n/a
Terms and licenses: Academic/Nonprofit Terms; Industry Terms: Not Available to Industry
Depositor comments: Please see http://www.optogenetics.org for additional information.
How to cite: pAAV-EF1a-double floxed-mCherry-WPRE-HGHpA was a gift from Karl Deisseroth (Addgene plasmid # 20299 ; http://n2t.net/addgene:20299 ; RRID:Addgene_20299) For viral preps, please replace (Addgene plasmid # 20299) in the above sentence with: (Addgene viral prep # 20299-AAV9)
