[The description below was written by a language model from this plasmid's Addgene catalogue record, the feature table of its GenBank file and pLannotate feature annotations shown in this document.]
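Description:
pAAV-EF1a-double floxed-mCherry-WPRE-HGHpA is an AAV transfer plasmid built on the Stratagene pAAV backbone for Cre-dependent expression of the red fluorescent protein mCherry in mammalian cells. In bacteria it is maintained by a high-copy ColE1/pUC-type origin and selected through the beta-lactamase (AmpR) gene; an f1 phage origin is also present. The recorded propagation strain is a recombination-deficient one, which is commonly chosen to keep the repeat-rich ITRs intact. Two AAV2 inverted terminal repeats flank the expression cassette and define the segment that is replicated and packaged into AAV particles when rep/cap and helper functions are supplied in trans.

Between the ITRs, the human EF-1α promoter with its first intron provides strong constitutive transcription. Downstream lies a "double floxed" inverted (DIO/FLEx) cassette. The mammalian codon-optimized mCherry coding sequence, with its Kozak sequence, sits in antisense orientation between a lox2272/loxP pair on one side and an oppositely oriented lox2272/loxP pair on the other. Without Cre, only the antisense strand is transcribed and no mCherry is made. Cre inverts the cassette through one compatible lox pair and then excises a site through the other, locking the reading frame in the sense orientation. A WPRE enhances transcript stability and expression, and the human growth hormone polyadenylation signal terminates the message.

The construct serves to label Cre-expressing cell populations, for example as a fluorophore-only control alongside Cre-dependent optogenetic vectors. The long-read sequencing record (6,304 nt versus 6,312 bp) agrees on the layout but annotates the left ITR only as fragments, suggesting a small difference there.
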