LOCUS       Exported 6312 bp ds-DNA circular SYN 12-MAY-2021
DEFINITION  Cre-activated AAV expression of mCherry.
ACCESSION   .
VERSION     .
KEYWORDS    pAAV-EF1a-double floxed-mCherry-WPRE-HGHpA
SOURCE      synthetic DNA construct
  ORGANISM  synthetic DNA construct
REFERENCE   1 (bases 1 to 6312)
  TITLE     Cre-activated AAV expression plasmids
REFERENCE   2 (bases 1 to 6312)
  AUTHORS   .
  TITLE     Direct Submission
  JOURNAL   Exported May 12, 2021 from SnapGene Server 1.1.58
            http://www.snapgene.com
FEATURES             Location/Qualifiers
     source          1..6312
                     /organism="synthetic DNA construct"
                     /mol_type="other DNA"
     repeat_region   1..141
                     /label=AAV2 ITR
                     /note="inverted terminal repeat of adeno-associated virus
                     serotype 2"
     repeat_region   12..141
                     /label=AAV2 ITR
     promoter        242..1419
                     /label=EF-1-alpha promoter
                     /note="strong constitutive promoter for human elongation
                     factor EF-1-alpha"
     intron          473..1410
                     /label=EF-1-alpha intron A
                     /note="intron upstream of the start codon of human
                     EF-1-alpha"
     primer_bind     1367..1387
                     /label=EF1a-F
                     /note="Human elongation factor-1a promoter, forward primer"
     protein_bind    1450..1483
                     /label=lox2272
                     /bound_moiety="Cre recombinase"
                     /note="Cre-mediated recombination occurs in the 8-bp core
                     sequence (GGATACTT). lox2272 sites are compatible with each
                     other, but incompatible with loxP or loxN sites (Lee and
                     Saito, 1988)."
     protein_bind    1534..1567
                     /label=loxP
                     /bound_moiety="Cre recombinase"
                     /note="Cre-mediated recombination occurs in the 8-bp core
                     sequence (GCATACAT)."
     CDS             complement(1576..2286)
                     /codon_start=1
                     /product="monomeric derivative of DsRed fluorescent protein
                     (Shaner et al., 2004)"
                     /label=mCherry
                     /note="mammalian codon-optimized"
                     /translation="MVSKGEEDNMAIIKEFMRFKVHMEGSVNGHEFEIEGEGEGRPYEG
                     TQTAKLKVTKGGPLPFAWDILSPQFMYGSKAYVKHPADIPDYLKLSFPEGFKWERVMNF
                     EDGGVVTVTQDSSLQDGEFIYKVKLRGTNFPSDGPVMQKKTMGWEASSERMYPEDGALK
                     GEIKQRLKLKDGGHYDAEVKTTYKAKKPVQLPGAYNVNIKLDITSHNEDYTIVEQYERA
                     EGRHSTGGMDELYK"
     primer_bind     complement(1854..1873)
                     /label=mCherry-F
                     /note="mCherry, forward primer"
     primer_bind     2123..2141
                     /label=mCherry-R
                     /note="mCherry, reverse primer"
     regulatory      2283..2292
                     /regulatory_class="other"
                     /note="vertebrate consensus sequence for strong initiation
                     of translation (Kozak, 1987)"
     protein_bind    complement(2297..2330)
                     /label=lox2272
                     /bound_moiety="Cre recombinase"
                     /note="Cre-mediated recombination occurs in the 8-bp core
                     sequence (GGATACTT). lox2272 sites are compatible with each
                     other, but incompatible with loxP or loxN sites (Lee and
                     Saito, 1988)."
     protein_bind    complement(2381..2414)
                     /label=loxP
                     /bound_moiety="Cre recombinase"
                     /note="Cre-mediated recombination occurs in the 8-bp core
                     sequence (GCATACAT)."
     misc_feature    2439..3027
                     /label=WPRE
                     /note="woodchuck hepatitis virus posttranscriptional
                     regulatory element"
     primer_bind     complement(2492..2512)
                     /label=WPRE-R
                     /note="WPRE, reverse primer"
     CDS             complement(2910..2921)
                     /codon_start=1
                     /product="Factor Xa recognition and cleavage site"
                     /label=Factor Xa site
                     /translation="IEGR"
     polyA_signal    3059..3535
                     /label=hGH poly(A) signal
                     /note="human growth hormone polyadenylation signal"
     primer_bind     complement(3258..3277)
                     /label=hGH-PA-R
                     /note="Human growth hormone terminator, reverse primer"
     repeat_region   3575..3715
                     /label=AAV2 ITR
                     /note="inverted terminal repeat of adeno-associated virus
                     serotype 2"
     repeat_region   3575..3704
                     /label=AAV2 ITR
     rep_origin      3790..4245
                     /direction=RIGHT
                     /label=f1 ori
                     /note="f1 bacteriophage origin of replication; arrow
                     indicates direction of (+) strand synthesis"
     primer_bind     complement(3877..3896)
                     /label=F1ori-R
                     /note="F1 origin, reverse primer"
     primer_bind     4087..4108
                     /label=F1ori-F
                     /note="F1 origin, forward primer"
     primer_bind     complement(4262..4281)
                     /label=pRS-marker
                     /note="pRS vectors, use to sequence yeast selectable
                     marker"
     primer_bind     4381..4403
                     /label=pGEX 3'
                     /note="pGEX vectors, reverse primer"
     primer_bind     complement(4441..4459)
                     /label=pBRforEco
                     /note="pBR322 vectors, upsteam of EcoRI site, forward
                     primer"
     promoter        4527..4631
                     /gene="bla"
                     /label=AmpR promoter
     CDS             4632..5492
                     /codon_start=1
                     /gene="bla"
                     /product="beta-lactamase"
                     /label=AmpR
                     /note="confers resistance to ampicillin, carbenicillin, and
                     related antibiotics"
                     /translation="MSIQHFRVALIPFFAAFCLPVFAHPETLVKVKDAEDQLGARVGYI
                     ELDLNSGKILESFRPEERFPMMSTFKVLLCGAVLSRIDAGQEQLGRRIHYSQNDLVEYS
                     PVTEKHLTDGMTVRELCSAAITMSDNTAANLLLTTIGGPKELTAFLHNMGDHVTRLDRW
                     EPELNEAIPNDERDTTMPVAMATTLRKLLTGELLTLASRQQLIDWMEADKVAGPLLRSA
                     LPAGWFIADKSGAGERGSRGIIAALGPDGKPSRIVVIYTTGSQATMDERNRQIAEIGAS
                     LIKHW"
     primer_bind     complement(4850..4869)
                     /label=Amp-R
                     /note="Ampicillin resistance gene, reverse primer"
     rep_origin      5663..6251
                     /direction=RIGHT
                     /label=ori
                     /note="high-copy-number ColE1/pMB1/pBR322/pUC origin of
                     replication"
     primer_bind     6152..6171
                     /label=pBR322ori-F
                     /note="pBR322 origin, forward primer"
ORIGIN
        1 cctgcaggca gctgcgcgct cgctcgctca ctgaggccgc ccgggcaaag cccgggcgtc
       61 gggcgacctt tggtcgcccg gcctcagtga gcgagcgagc gcgcagagag ggagtggcca
      121 actccatcac taggggttcc tgcggccgca cgcgtaagct ttgcaaagat ggataaagtt
      181 ttaaacagag aggaatcttt gcagctaatg gaccttctag gtcttgaaag gagtgggaat
      241 tggctccggt gcccgtcagt gggcagagcg cacatcgccc acagtccccg agaagttggg
      301 gggaggggtc ggcaattgaa ccggtgccta gagaaggtgg cgcggggtaa actgggaaag
      361 tgatgtcgtg tactggctcc gcctttttcc cgagggtggg ggagaaccgt atataagtgc
      421 agtagtcgcc gtgaacgttc tttttcgcaa cgggtttgcc gccagaacac aggtaagtgc
      481 cgtgtgtggt tcccgcgggc ctggcctctt tacgggttat ggcccttgcg tgccttgaat
      541 tacttccact ggctgcagta cgtgattctt gatcccgagc ttcgggttgg aagtgggtgg
      601 gagagttcga ggccttgcgc ttaaggagcc ccttcgcctc gtgcttgagt tgaggcctgg
      661 cctgggcgct ggggccgccg cgtgcgaatc tggtggcacc ttcgcgcctg tctcgctgct
      721 ttcgataagt ctctagccat ttaaaatttt tgatgacctg ctgcgacgct ttttttctgg
      781 caagatagtc ttgtaaatgc gggccaagat ctgcacactg gtatttcggt ttttggggcc
      841 gcgggcggcg acggggcccg tgcgtcccag cgcacatgtt cggcgaggcg gggcctgcga
      901 gcgcggccac cgagaatcgg acgggggtag tctcaagctg gccggcctgc tctggtgcct
      961 ggcctcgcgc cgccgtgtat cgccccgccc tgggcggcaa ggctggcccg gtcggcacca
     1021 gttgcgtgag cggaaagatg gccgcttccc ggccctgctg cagggagctc aaaatggagg
     1081 acgcggcgct cgggagagcg ggcgggtgag tcacccacac aaaggaaaag ggcctttccg
     1141 tcctcagccg tcgcttcatg tgactccacg gagtaccggg cgccgtccag gcacctcgat
     1201 tagttctcga gcttttggag tacgtcgtct ttaggttggg gggaggggtt ttatgcgatg
     1261 gagtttcccc acactgagtg ggtggagact gaagttaggc cagcttggca cttgatgtaa
     1321 ttctccttgg aatttgccct ttttgagttt ggatcttggt tcattctcaa gcctcagaca
     1381 gtggttcaaa gtttttttct tccatttcag gtgtcgtgag gtaccggatc ctctagagtc
     1441 gactccggaa taacttcgta taggatactt tatacgaagt tatgcagaat ggtagctgga
     1501 ttgtagctgc tattagcaat atgaaacctc ttaataactt cgtatagcat acattatacg
     1561 aagttatggc gcgccttact tgtacagctc gtccatgccg ccggtggagt ggcggccctc
     1621 ggcgcgttcg tactgttcca cgatggtgta gtcctcgttg tgggaggtga tgtccaactt
     1681 gatgttgacg ttgtaggcgc cgggcagctg cacgggcttc ttggccttgt aggtggtctt
     1741 gacctcagcg tcgtagtggc cgccgtcctt cagcttcagc ctctgcttga tctcgccctt
     1801 cagggcgccg tcctcggggt acatccgctc ggaggaggcc tcccagccca tggtcttctt
     1861 ctgcattacg gggccgtcgg aggggaagtt ggtgccgcgc agcttcacct tgtagatgaa
     1921 ctcgccgtcc tgcagggagg agtcctgggt cacggtcacc acgccgccgt cctcgaagtt
     1981 catcacgcgc tcccacttga agccctcggg gaaggacagc ttcaagtagt cggggatgtc
     2041 ggcggggtgc ttcacgtagg ccttggagcc gtacatgaac tgaggggaca ggatgtccca
     2101 ggcgaagggc agggggccac ccttggtcac cttcagcttg gcggtctggg tgccctcgta
     2161 ggggcggccc tcgccctcgc cctcgatctc gaactcgtgg ccgttcacgg agccctccat
     2221 gtgcaccttg aagcgcatga actccttgat gatggccatg ttatcctcct cgcccttgct
     2281 caccatggtg gctagcataa cttcgtataa agtatcctat acgaagttat ttgccttaac
     2341 ccagaaatta tcactgttat tctttagaat ggtgcaaaga ataacttcgt ataatgtatg
     2401 ctatacgaag ttatgaattc gatatcaagc ttatcgataa tcaacctctg gattacaaaa
     2461 tttgtgaaag attgactggt attcttaact atgttgctcc ttttacgcta tgtggatacg
     2521 ctgctttaat gcctttgtat catgctattg cttcccgtat ggctttcatt ttctcctcct
     2581 tgtataaatc ctggttgctg tctctttatg aggagttgtg gcccgttgtc aggcaacgtg
     2641 gcgtggtgtg cactgtgttt gctgacgcaa cccccactgg ttggggcatt gccaccacct
     2701 gtcagctcct ttccgggact ttcgctttcc ccctccctat tgccacggcg gaactcatcg
     2761 ccgcctgcct tgcccgctgc tggacagggg ctcggctgtt gggcactgac aattccgtgg
     2821 tgttgtcggg gaaatcatcg tcctttcctt ggctgctcgc ctatgttgcc acctggattc
     2881 tgcgcgggac gtccttctgc tacgtccctt cggccctcaa tccagcggac cttccttccc
     2941 gcggcctgct gccggctctg cggcctcttc cgcgtcttcg ccttcgccct cagacgagtc
     3001 ggatctccct ttgggccgcc tccccgcatc gataccgagc gctgctcgag agatctacgg
     3061 gtggcatccc tgtgacccct ccccagtgcc tctcctggcc ctggaagttg ccactccagt
     3121 gcccaccagc cttgtcctaa taaaattaag ttgcatcatt ttgtctgact aggtgtcctt
     3181 ctataatatt atggggtgga ggggggtggt atggagcaag gggcaagttg ggaagacaac
     3241 ctgtagggcc tgcggggtct attgggaacc aagctggagt gcagtggcac aatcttggct
     3301 cactgcaatc tccgcctcct gggttcaagc gattctcctg cctcagcctc ccgagttgtt
     3361 gggattccag gcatgcatga ccaggctcag ctaatttttg tttttttggt agagacgggg
     3421 tttcaccata ttggccaggc tggtctccaa ctcctaatct caggtgatct acccaccttg
     3481 gcctcccaaa ttgctgggat tacaggcgtg aaccactgct cccttccctg tccttctgat
     3541 tttgtaggta accacgtgcg gaccgagcgg ccgcaggaac ccctagtgat ggagttggcc
     3601 actccctctc tgcgcgctcg ctcgctcact gaggccgggc gaccaaaggt cgcccgacgc
     3661 ccgggctttg cccgggcggc ctcagtgagc gagcgagcgc gcagctgcct gcaggggcgc
     3721 ctgatgcggt attttctcct tacgcatctg tgcggtattt cacaccgcat annnnnnnnn
     3781 nnnnnnnnnn nnnnnnnnnn nnnnnnnnnn nnnnnnnnnn nnnnnnnnnn nnnnnnnnnn
     3841 nnnnnnnnnn nnnnnnnnnn nnnnnnnnnn nnnnnnnnnn nnnnnnnnnn nnnnnnnnnn
     3901 nnnnnnnnnn nnncnnnnnn nnnnnnnnnn nnnnnnnnnn nnnnnnnnnn nnnnnnnnnn
     3961 nnnnnnnnnn nnnnnnnnnn nnnnnnnnnn nnnnnnnnnn nnnnnnnnnn nnnnnnnnnn
     4021 nnnnnnnnnn nnnnnnnnnn nnnnnnnnnn nnnnnccttt gacgttggag tccacgttct
     4081 ttaatagtgg actcttgttc caaactggaa caacactcaa ccctatctcg ggctattctt
     4141 ttgatttata agggattttg ccgatttcgg cctattggtt aaaaaatgag ctgatttaac
     4201 aaaaatttaa cgcgaatttt aacaaaatat taacgtttac aattttatgg tgcactctca
     4261 gtacaatctg ctctgatgcc gcatagttaa gccagccccg acacccgcca acacccgctg
     4321 acgcgccctg acgggcttgt ctgctcccgg catccgctta cagacaagct gtgaccgtct
     4381 ccgggagctg catgtgtcag aggttttcac cgtcatcacc gaaacgcgcg agacgaaagg
     4441 gcctcgtgat acgcctattt ttataggtta atgtcatgat aataatggtt tcttagacgt
     4501 caggtggcac ttttcgggga aatgtgcgcg gaacccctat ttgtttattt ttctaaatac
     4561 attcaaatat gtatccgctc atgagacaat aaccctgata aatgcttcaa taatattgaa
     4621 aaaggaagag tatgagtatt caacatttcc gtgtcgccct tattcccttt tttgcggcat
     4681 tttgccttcc tgtttttgct cacccagaaa cgctggtgaa agtaaaagat gctgaagatc
     4741 agttgggtgc acgagtgggt tacatcgaac tggatctcaa cagcggtaag atccttgaga
     4801 gttttcgccc cgaagaacgt tttccaatga tgagcacttt taaagttctg ctatgtggcg
     4861 cggtattatc ccgtattgac gccgggcaag agcaactcgg tcgccgcata cactattctc
     4921 agaatgactt ggttgagtac tcaccagtca cagaaaagca tcttacggat ggcatgacag
     4981 taagagaatt atgcagtgct gccataacca tgagtgataa cactgcggcc aacttacttc
     5041 tgacaacgat cggaggaccg aaggagctaa ccgctttttt gcacaacatg ggggatcatg
     5101 taactcgcct tgatcgttgg gaaccggagc tgaatgaagc cataccaaac gacgagcgtg
     5161 acaccacgat gcctgtagca atggcaacaa cgttgcgcaa actattaact ggcgaactac
     5221 ttactctagc ttcccggcaa caattaatag actggatgga ggcggataaa gttgcaggac
     5281 cacttctgcg ctcggccctt ccggctggct ggtttattgc tgataaatct ggagccggtg
     5341 agcgtgggtc tcgcggtatc attgcagcac tggggccaga tggtaagccc tcccgtatcg
     5401 tagttatcta cacgacgggg agtcaggcaa ctatggatga acgaaataga cagatcgctg
     5461 agataggtgc ctcactgatt aagcattggt aactgtcaga ccaagtttac tcatatatac
     5521 tttagattga tttaaaactt catttttaat ttaaaaggat ctaggtgaag atcctttttg
     5581 ataatctcat gaccaaaatc ccttaacgtg agttttcgtt ccactgagcg tcagaccccg
     5641 tagaaaagat caaaggatct tcttgagatc ctttttttct gcgcgtaatc tgctgcttgc
     5701 aaacaaaaaa accaccgcta ccagcggtgg tttgtttgcc ggatcaagag ctaccaactc
     5761 tttttccgaa ggtaactggc ttcagcagag cgcagatacc aaatactgtc cttctagtgt
     5821 agccgtagtt aggccaccac ttcaagaact ctgtagcacc gcctacatac ctcgctctgc
     5881 taatcctgtt accagtggct gctgccagtg gcgataagtc gtgtcttacc gggttggact
     5941 caagacgata gttaccggat aaggcgcagc ggtcgggctg aacggggggt tcgtgcacac
     6001 agcccagctt ggagcgaacg acctacaccg aactgagata cctacagcgt gagctatgag
     6061 aaagcgccac gcttcccgaa gggagaaagg cggacaggta tccggtaagc ggcagggtcg
     6121 gaacaggaga gcgcacgagg gagcttccag ggggaaacgc ctggtatctt tatagtcctg
     6181 tcgggtttcg ccacctctga cttgagcgtc gatttttgtg atgctcgtca ggggggcgga
     6241 gcctatggaa aaacgccagc aacgcggcct ttttacggtt cctggccttt tgctggcctt
     6301 ttgctcacat gt
//
