Features (pLannotate 1.2.2; 23 found; start..end, strand, type, name):
     12..39      +  repeat_region  AAV2 ITR (fragment): inverted terminal repeat of adeno-associated virus serotype 2 inverted
     68..95      +  repeat_region  AAV2 ITR (fragment): inverted terminal repeat of adeno-associated virus serotype 2 inverted
    158..224     +  CDS            small t antigen (fragment): SV40 (simian virus 40) small t antigen
    231..1409    +  promoter       EF-1α promoter: strong constitutive promoter for human elongation factor EF-1α
   1416..1433    +  misc_feature   MCS (fragment): pUC18/19 multiple cloning site
   1440..1473    +  protein_bind   lox2272: Cre-mediated recombination occurs in the 8-bp core sequence (GGATACTT). lox2272 sites are compatible with each other, but incompatible with loxP or loxN sites (Lee and Saito, 1988). Cre recombinase
   1474..1523    -  intron         β-globin intron (fragment): internally truncated intron from human β-globin
   1524..1557    +  protein_bind   loxP: Cre-mediated recombination occurs in the 8-bp core sequence (GCATACAT). Cre recombinase
   1569..2276    -  CDS            mCherry: mCherry is a basic (constitutively fluorescent) red fluorescent protein published in 2004, derived from Discosoma sp.. It is reported to be a very rapidly-maturing monomer with low acid sensitivity.
   2289..2322    -  protein_bind   lox2272: Cre-mediated recombination occurs in the 8-bp core sequence (GGATACTT). lox2272 sites are compatible with each other, but incompatible with loxP or loxN sites (Lee and Saito, 1988). Cre recombinase
   2323..2372    -  intron         β-globin intron (fragment): internally truncated intron from human β-globin
   2373..2406    -  protein_bind   loxP: Cre-mediated recombination occurs in the 8-bp core sequence (GCATACAT). Cre recombinase
   2407..2431    +  misc_feature   MCS (fragment): pBluescript multiple cloning site
   2431..3019    +  misc_feature   WPRE: woodchuck hepatitis virus posttranscriptional regulatory element
   3051..3527    +  polyA_signal   hGH poly(A) signal: human growth hormone polyadenylation signal
   3567..3707    +  repeat_region  AAV2 ITR: inverted terminal repeat of adeno-associated virus serotype 2 inverted
   3712..3763    -  misc_feature   bom (fragment): basis of mobility region from pBR322
   3782..4237    +  rep_origin     f1 ori (sequence partly withheld): f1 bacteriophage origin of replication; arrow indicates direction of (+) strand synthesis
   4238..4287    -  misc_feature   bom (fragment): basis of mobility region from pBR322
   4389..4424    -  CDS            rop (fragment): Rop protein, which maintains plasmids at low copy number; rop
   4519..4623    +  promoter       AmpR promoter: bla
   4624..5484    +  CDS            AmpR: β-lactamase; bla; confers resistance to ampicillin, carbenicillin, and related antibiotics
   5655..6243    +  rep_origin     ori: high-copy-number ColE1/pMB1/pBR322/pUC origin of replication
>Addgene plasmid #20299 | pAAV-EF1a-double floxed-mCherry-WPRE-HGHpA | addgene full sequence | sequence record 444659 | Addgene Long Read Sequencing Result
CCTGCAGGCAGCTGCGCGCTCGCTCGCTCACTGAGGCCGCCCGGGCGTCGGGCGACCTTTGGTCGCCCGG
CCTCAGTGAGCGAGCGAGCGCGCAGAGAGGGAGTGGCCAACTCCATCACTAGGGGTTCCTGCGGCCGCAC
GCGTAAGCTTTGCAAAGATGGATAAAGTTTTAAACAGAGAGGAATCTTTGCAGCTAATGGACCTTCTAGG
TCTTGAAAGGAGTGGGAATTGGCTCCGGTGCCCGTCAGTGGGCAGAGCGCACATCGCCCACAGTCCCCGA
GAAGTTGGGGGGAGGGGTCGGCAATTGAACCGGTGCCTAGAGAAGGTGGCGCGGGGTAAACTGGGAAAGT
GATGTCGTGTACTGGCTCCGCCTTTTTCCCGAGGGTGGGGGAGAACCGTATATAAGTGCAGTAGTCGCCG
TGAACGTTCTTTTTCGCAACGGGTTTGCCGCCAGAACACAGGTAAGTGCCGTGTGTGGTTCCCGCGGGCC
TGGCCTCTTTACGGGTTATGGCCCTTGCGTGCCTTGAATTACTTCCACCTGGCTGCAGTACGTGATTCTT
GATCCCGAGCTTCGGGTTGGAAGTGGGTGGGAGAGTTCGAGGCCTTGCGCTTAAGGAGCCCCTTCGCCTC
GTGCTTGAGTTGAGGCCTGGCCTGGGCGCTGGGGCCGCCGCGTGCGAATCTGGTGGCACCTTCGCGCCTG
TCTCGCTGCTTTCGATAAGTCTCTAGCCATTTAAAATTTTTGATGACCTGCTGCGACGCTTTTTTTCTGG
CAAGATAGTCTTGTAAATGCGGGCCAAGATCTGCACACTGGTATTTCGGTTTTTGGGGCCGCGGGCGGCG
ACGGGGCCCGTGCGTCCCAGCGCACATGTTCGGCGAGGCGGGGCCTGCGAGCGCGGCCACCGAGAATCGG
ACGGGGGTAGTCTCAAGCTGGCCGGCCTGCTCTGGTGCCTGGCCTCGCGCCGCCGTGTATCGCCCCGCCC
TGGGCGGCAAGGCTGGCCCGGTCGGCACCAGTTGCGTGAGCGGAAAGATGGCCGCTTCCCGGCCCTGCTG
CAGGGAGCTCAAAATGGAGGACGCGGCGCTCGGGAGAGCGGGCGGGTGAGTCACCCACACAAAGGAAAAG
GGCCTTTCCGTCCTCAGCCGTCGCTTCATGTGACTCCACGGAGTACCGGGCGCCGTCCAGGCACCTCGAT
TAGTTCTCGAGCTTTTGGAGTACGTCGTCTTTAGGTTGGGGGGAGGGGTTTTATGCGATGGAGTTTCCCC
ACACTGAGTGGGTGGAGACTGAAGTTAGGCCAGCTTGGCACTTGATGTAATTCTCCTTGGAATTTGCCCT
TTTTGAGTTTGGATCTTGGTTCATTCTCAAGCCTCAGACAGTGGTTCAAAGTTTTTTTCTTCCATTTCAG
GTGTCGTGAGGTACCGGATCCTCTAGAGTCGACTCCGGAATAACTTCGTATAGGATACTTTATACGAAGT
TATGCAGAATGGTAGCTGGATTGTAGCTGCTATTAGCAATATGAAACCTCTTAATAACTTCGTATAGCAT
ACATTATACGAAGTTATGGCGCGCCTTACTTGTACAGCTCGTCCATGCCGCCGGTGGAGTGGCGGCCCTC
GGCGCGTTCGTACTGTTCCACGATGGTGTAGTCCTCGTTGTGGGAGGTGATGTCCAACTTGATGTTGACG
TTGTAGGCGCCGGGCAGCTGCACGGGCTTCTTGGCCTTGTAGGTGGTCTTGACCTCAGCGTCGTAGTGGC
CGCCGTCCTTCAGCTTCAGCCTCTGCTTGATCTCGCCCTTCAGGGCGCCGTCCTCGGGGTACATCCGCTC
GGAGGAGGCCTCCCAGCCCATGGTCTTCTTCTGCATTACGGGGCCGTCGGAGGGGAAGTTGGTGCCGCGC
AGCTTCACCTTGTAGATGAACTCGCCGTCCTGCAGGGAGGAGTCCTGGGTCACGGTCACCACGCCGCCGT
CCTCGAAGTTCATCACGCGCTCCCACTTGAAGCCCTCGGGGAAGGACAGCTTCAAGTAGTCGGGGATGTC
GGCGGGGTGCTTCACGTAGGCCTTGGAGCCGTACATGAACTGAGGGGACAGGATGTCCCAGGCGAAGGGC
AGGGGGCCACCCTTGGTCACCTTCAGCTTGGCGGTCTGGGTGCCCTCGTAGGGGCGGCCCTCGCCCTCGC
CCTCGATCTCGAACTCGTGGCCGTTCACGGAGCCCTCCATGTGCACCTTGAAGCGCATGAACTCCTTGAT
GATGGCCATGTTATCCTCCTCGCCCTTGCTCACCATGGTGGCGCTAGCATAACTTCGTATAAAGTATCCT
ATACGAAGTTATTTGCCTTAACCCAGAAATTATCACTGTTATTCTTTAGAATGGTGCAAAGAATAACTTC
GTATAATGTATGCTATACGAAGTTATGAATTCGATATCAAGCTTATCGATAATCAACCTCTGGATTACAA
AATTTGTGAAAGATTGACTGGTATTCTTAACTATGTTGCTCCTTTTACGCTATGTGGATACGCTGCTTTA
ATGCCTTTGTATCATGCTATTGCTTCCCGTATGGCTTTCATTTTCTCCTCCTTGTATAAATCCTGGTTGC
TGTCTCTTTATGAGGAGTTGTGGCCCGTTGTCAGGCAACGTGGCGTGGTGTGCACTGTGTTTGCTGACGC
AACCCCCACTGGTTGGGGCATTGCCACCACCTGTCAGCTCCTTTCCGGGACTTTCGCTTTCCCCCTCCCT
ATTGCCACGGCGGAACTCATCGCCGCCTGCCTTGCCCGCTGCTGGACAGGGGCTCGGCTGTTGGGCACTG
ACAATTCCGTGGTGTTGTCGGGGAAATCATCGTCCTTTCCTTGGCTGCTCGCCTATGTTGCCACCTGGAT
TCTGCGCGGGACGTCCTTCTGCTACGTCCCTTCGGCCCTCAATCCAGCGGACCTTCCTTCCCGCGGCCTG
CTGCCGGCTCTGCGGCCTCTTCCGCGTCTTCGCCTTCGCCCTCAGACGAGTCGGATCTCCCTTTGGGCCG
CCTCCCCGCATCGATACCGAGCGCTGCTCGAGAGATCTACGGGTGGCATCCCTGTGACCCCTCCCCAGTG
CCTCTCCTGGCCCTGGAAGTTGCCACTCCAGTGCCCACCAGCCTTGTCCTAATAAAATTAAGTTGCATCA
TTTTGTCTGACTAGGTGTCCTTCTATAATATTATGGGGTGGAGGGGGGTGGTATGGAGCAAGGGGCAAGT
TGGGAAGACAACCTGTAGGGCCTGCGGGGTCTATTGGGAACCAAGCTGGAGTGCAGTGGCACAATCTTGG
CTCACTGCAATCTCCGCCTCCTGGGTTCAAGCGATTCTCCTGCCTCAGCCTCCCGAGTTGTTGGGATTCC
AGGCATGCATGACCAGGCTCAGCTAATTTTTGTTTTTTTGGTAGAGACGGGGTTTCACCATATTGGCCAG
GCTGGTCTCCAACTCCTAATCTCAGGTGATCTACCCACCTTGGCCTCCCAAATTGCTGGGATTACAGGCG
TGAACCACTGCTCCCTTCCCTGTCCTTCTGATTTTGTAGGTAACCACGTGCGGACCGAGCGGCCGCAGGA
ACCCCTAGTGATGGAGTTGGCCACTCCCTCTCTGCGCGCTCGCTCGCTCACTGAGGCCGGGCGACCAAAG
GTCGCCCGACGCCCGGGCTTTGCCCGGGCGGCCTCAGTGAGCGAGCGAGCGCGCAGCTGCCTGCAGGGGC
GCCTGATGCGGTATTTTCTCCTTACGCATCTGTGCGGTATTTCACACCGCATA
[95 nt withheld, positions 3764-3858]
T
[46 nt withheld, positions 3860-3905]
C
[141 nt withheld, positions 3907-4047]
CCTTTGACGTTGGAGTCCACGTTCTTTAATAGTGGACTCTTGTTCCAAACTGGAACAACACTCAACTCTA
TCTCGGGCTATTCTTTTGATTTATAAGGGATTTTGCCGATTTCGGTCTATTGGTTAAAAAATGAGCTGAT
TTAACAAAAATTTAACGCGAATTTTAACAAAATATTAACGTTTACAATTTTATGGTGCACTCTCAGTACA
ATCTGCTCTGATGCCGCATAGTTAAGCCAGCCCCGACACCCGCCAACACCCGCTGACGCGCCCTGACGGG
CTTGTCTGCTCCCGGCATCCGCTTACAGACAAGCTGTGACCGTCTCCGGGAGCTGCATGTGTCAGAGGTT
TTCACCGTCATCACCGAAACGCGCGAGACGAAAGGGCCTCGTGATACGCCTATTTTTATAGGTTAATGTC
ATGATAATAATGGTTTCTTAGACGTCAGGTGGCACTTTTCGGGGAAATGTGCGCGGAACCCCTATTTGTT
TATTTTTCTAAATACATTCAAATATGTATCCGCTCATGAGACAATAACCCTGATAAATGCTTCAATAATA
TTGAAAAAGGAAGAGTATGAGTATTCAACATTTCCGTGTCGCCCTTATTCCCTTTTTTGCGGCATTTTGC
CTTCCTGTTTTTGCTCACCCAGAAACGCTGGTGAAAGTAAAAGATGCTGAAGATCAGTTGGGTGCACGAG
TGGGTTACATCGAACTGGATCTCAACAGCGGTAAGATCCTTGAGAGTTTTCGCCCCGAAGAACGTTTTCC
AATGATGAGCACTTTTAAAGTTCTGCTATGTGGCGCGGTATTATCCCGTATTGACGCCGGGCAAGAGCAA
CTCGGTCGCCGCATACACTATTCTCAGAATGACTTGGTTGAGTACTCACCAGTCACAGAAAAGCATCTTA
CGGATGGCATGACAGTAAGAGAATTATGCAGTGCTGCCATAACCATGAGTGATAACACTGCGGCCAACTT
ACTTCTGACAACGATCGGAGGACCGAAGGAGCTAACCGCTTTTTTGCACAACATGGGGGATCATGTAACT
CGCCTTGATCGTTGGGAACCGGAGCTGAATGAAGCCATACCAAACGACGAGCGTGACACCACGATGCCTG
TAGCAATGGCAACAACGTTGCGCAAACTATTAACTGGCGAACTACTTACTCTAGCTTCCCGGCAACAATT
AATAGACTGGATGGAGGCGGATAAAGTTGCAGGACCACTTCTGCGCTCGGCCCTTCCGGCTGGCTGGTTT
ATTGCTGATAAATCTGGAGCCGGTGAGCGTGGGTCTCGCGGTATCATTGCAGCACTGGGGCCAGATGGTA
AGCCCTCCCGTATCGTAGTTATCTACACGACGGGGAGTCAGGCAACTATGGATGAACGAAATAGACAGAT
CGCTGAGATAGGTGCCTCACTGATTAAGCATTGGTAACTGTCAGACCAAGTTTACTCATATATACTTTAG
ATTGATTTAAAACTTCATTTTTAATTTAAAAGGATCTAGGTGAAGATCCTTTTTGATAATCTCATGACCA
AAATCCCTTAACGTGAGTTTTCGTTCCACTGAGCGTCAGACCCCGTAGAAAAGATCAAAGGATCTTCTTG
AGATCCTTTTTTTCTGCGCGTAATCTGCTGCTTGCAAACAAAAAAACCACCGCTACCAGCGGTGGTTTGT
TTGCCGGATCAAGAGCTACCAACTCTTTTTCCGAAGGTAACTGGCTTCAGCAGAGCGCAGATACCAAATA
CTGTTCTTCTAGTGTAGCCGTAGTTAGGCCACCACTTCAAGAACTCTGTAGCACCGCCTACATACCTCGC
TCTGCTAATCCTGTTACCAGTGGCTGCTGCCAGTGGCGATAAGTCGTGTCTTACCGGGTTGGACTCAAGA
CGATAGTTACCGGATAAGGCGCAGCGGTCGGGCTGAACGGGGGGTTCGTGCACACAGCCCAGCTTGGAGC
GAACGACCTACACCGAACTGAGATACCTACAGCGTGAGCTATGAGAAAGCGCCACGCTTCCCGAAGGGAG
AAAGGCGGACAGGTATCCGGTAAGCGGCAGGGTCGGAACAGGAGAGCGCACGAGGGAGCTTCCAGGGGGA
AACGCCTGGTATCTTTATAGTCCTGTCGGGTTTCGCCACCTCTGACTTGAGCGTCGATTTTTGTGATGCT
CGTCAGGGGGGCGGAGCCTATGGAAAAACGCCAGCAACGCGGCCTTTTTACGGTTCCTGGCCTTTTGCTG
GCCTTTTGCTCACATGT
