>Addgene plasmid #20299 | pAAV-EF1a-double floxed-mCherry-WPRE-HGHpA | addgene partial sequence | sequence record 26149 | 20299 with EF1a-F
TTCTTTCGGTGTCGTGAGGTACCGGATCCTCTAGAGTCGACTCCGGAATAACTTCGTATAGGATACTTTA
TACGAAGTTATGCAGAATGGTAGCTGGATTGTAGCTGCTATTAGCAATATGAAACCTCTTAATAACTTCG
TATAGCATACATTATACGAAGTTATGGCGCGCCTTACTTGTACAGCTCGTCCATGCCGCCGGTGGAGTGG
CGGCCCTCGGCGCGTTCGTACTGTTCCACGATGGTGTAGTCCTCGTTGTGGGAGGTGATGTCCAACTTGA
TGTTGACGTTGTAGGCGCCGGGCAGCTGCACGGGCTTCTTGGCCTTGTAGGTGGTCTTGACCTCAGCGTC
GTAGTGGCCGCCGTCCTTCAGCTTCAGCCTCTGCTTGATCTCGCCCTTCAGGGCGCCGTCCTCGGGGTAC
ATCCGCTCGGAGGAGGCCTCCCAGCCCATGGTCTTCTTCTGCATTACGGGGCCGTCGGAGGGGAAGTTGG
TGCCGCGCAGCTTCACCTTGTAGATGAACTCGCCGTCCTGCAGGGAGGAGTCCTGGGTCACGGTCACCAC
GCCGCCGTCCTCGAAGTTCATCACGC
